Addgene plasmid #174763: pZA50
Purpose: Entry clone for Golden Gate assembly
Depositing lab: Sophien Kamoun. Depositing organization: Sainsbury Laboratory, Norwich. Publication: A vector system for fast-forward studies of the HOPZ-ACTIVATED RESISTANCE1 (ZAR1) resistosome in the model plant Nicotiana benthamiana. Harant A, Pai H, Sakai T, Kamoun S, Adachi H. Plant Physiol. 2022 Jan 20;188(1):70-80. doi: 10.1093/plphys/kiab471. PubMed 34633454.
Backbone
  Vector backbone: pICH41308
  Backbone manufacturer: https://www.addgene.org/47998/
  Vector type: Unspecified
Growth in bacteria
  Bacterial resistance: Spectinomycin, 50 μg/mL
  Growth temperature: 37°C
  Growth strain: DH5alpha
  Copy number: High Copy
Gene/Insert
  Gene/Insert name: GG_NbZAR1syn-D481V with STOP codon
  Species: N. benthamiana
  Mutation: D481V + STOP codon
  Cloning method: Restriction Enzyme; 5′ cloning site unknown (unknown if destroyed)
Terms and licenses: Academic/Nonprofit Terms; Industry Terms: Not Available to Industry
How to cite: pZA50 was a gift from Sophien Kamoun (Addgene plasmid # 174763 ; http://n2t.net/addgene:174763 ; RRID:Addgene_174763)
