[The description below was written by a language model from this plasmid's Addgene catalogue record and pLannotate feature annotations shown in this document.]
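Description:
pZA50 is a Golden Gate entry (level 0) clone built in the pICH41308 backbone, a small bacterial cloning vector used in modular plant cloning systems to hold a coding sequence module. The sequenced plasmid is 4,788 nt and is maintained in E. coli at high copy through a ColE1/pUC-type origin. Selection is with spectinomycin, provided by the aadA aminoglycoside adenylyltransferase gene, which sits downstream of a bla-type (AmpR) promoter. The short integrase, gentamicin acetyltransferase and lacI fragments flagged in the annotation are remnants of the integron-derived resistance cassette and of the backbone's original cloning region, not functional genes.

The insert is a synthetic version of Nicotiana benthamiana ZAR1 (NbZAR1syn), carrying the D481V substitution and ending in a stop codon. The annotation tool labels this roughly 2.5 kb open reading frame as RPP13L4/ZAR1 by homology to the Arabidopsis protein, which agrees with the catalogue description rather than pointing to a different species of origin. ZAR1 is an NLR immune receptor that assembles into a resistosome. The record does not state the functional consequence of D481V. No plant promoter, terminator or epitope tag is annotated, as expected for an entry module, and the stop codon means the coding sequence is meant to be expressed without a C-terminal fusion. The exact cloning sites and overhangs are not recorded. The module is intended for Golden Gate assembly with promoter and terminator parts into expression vectors, in a vector toolkit for studying the ZAR1 resistosome in N. benthamiana.
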