Features (pLannotate 1.2.2; 7 found; start..end, strand, type, name):
    110..214     +  promoter       AmpR promoter: bla
    205..285     -  CDS            int (fragment): INT2_ECOLX - Protein inferred from homology: Swiss-Prot protein existence level 3. Putative integrase believed to be involved in the insertion of antibiotic resistance genes into plasmids and transposons. From Escherichia coli.
    373..429     +  CDS            GmR (fragment): gentamycin acetyltransferase; aacC1; confers resistance to gentamycin
    436..1224    +  CDS            aadA: S3AD_ECOLX - Experimental evidence at protein level: Swiss-Prot protein existence level 1. Mediates bacterial resistance to the antibiotics streptomycin and spectinomycin. From Escherichia coli.
   1398..1986    +  rep_origin     ori: high-copy-number ColE1/pMB1/pBR322/pUC origin of replication
   2169..2218    +  CDS            lacI (fragment): lac repressor; lacI; The lac repressor binds to the lac operator to inhibit transcription in E. coli. This inhibition can be relieved by adding lactose or isopropyl-β-D-thiogalactopyranoside (IPTG).
   2235..4754    +  CDS            RPP13L4: R13L4_ARATH - Also known as ZAR1 From Arabidopsis thaliana (Mouse-ear cress).
>Addgene plasmid #174763 | pZA50 | addgene full sequence | sequence record 344657 | Addgene NGS Result
GTGGCTCTTCAGTGGACGAAAGGGCCTCGTGATACGCCTATTTTTATAGGTTAATGTCATGATAATAATG
GTTTCTTAGACGTCAGGTGGCACTTTTCGGGGAAATGTGCGCGGAACCCCTATTTGTTTATTTTTCTAAA
TACATTCAAATATGTATCCGCTCATGAGACAATAACCCTGATAAATGCTTCAATAATATTGAAAAAGGAA
GAGTATGCGCTCACGCAACTGGTCCAGAACCTTGACCGAACGCAGCGGTGGTAACGGCGCAGTGGCGGTT
TTCATGGCTTGTTATGACTGTTTTTTTTTGGGGTACAGTCTATGCCTCGGGCATCCAAGCAGCAAGCGCG
TTACGCCGTGGGTCGATGTTTGATGTTATGGAGCAGCAACGATGTTACGCAGCAGGGCAGTCGCCCTAAA
ACAAAGTTAAACATCATGAGGGAAGCGGTGATCGCCGAAGTATCGACTCAACTATCAGAGGTAGTTGGCG
TCATCGAGCGCCATCTCGAACCGACGTTGCTGGCCGTACATTTGTACGGCTCCGCAGTGGATGGCGGCCT
GAAGCCACACAGCGATATTGATTTGCTGGTTACGGTGACCGTAAGGCTTGATGAAACAACGCGGCGAGCT
TTGATCAACGACCTTTTGGAAACTTCGGCTTCCCCTGGAGAGAGCGAGATTCTCCGCGCTGTAGAAGTCA
CCATTGTTGTGCACGACGACATCATTCCGTGGCGTTATCCAGCTAAGCGCGAACTGCAATTTGGAGAATG
GCAGCGCAATGACATTCTTGCAGGTATCTTCGAGCCAGCCACGATCGACATTGATCTGGCTATCTTGCTG
ACAAAAGCAAGAGAACATAGCGTTGCCTTGGTAGGTCCAGCGGCGGAGGAACTCTTTGATCCGGTTCCTG
AACAGGATCTATTTGAGGCGCTAAATGAAACCTTAACGCTATGGAACTCGCCGCCCGACTGGGCTGGCGA
TGAGCGAAATGTAGTGCTTACGTTGTCCCGCATTTGGTACAGCGCAGTAACCGGCAAAATCGCGCCGAAG
GATGTCGCTGCCGACTGGGCAATGGAGCGCCTGCCGGCCCAGTATCAGCCCGTCATACTTGAAGCTAGAC
AGGCTTATCTTGGACAAGAAGAAGATCGCTTGGCCTCGCGCGCAGATCAGTTGGAAGAATTTGTCCATTA
CGTAAAAGGCGAGATCACCAAGGTAGTCGGCAAATAACTGTCAGACCAAGTTTACTCATATATACTTTAG
ATTGATTTAAAACTTCATTTTTAATTTAAAAGGATCTAGGTGAAGATCCTTTTTGATAATCTCATGACCA
AAATCCCTTAACGTGAGTTTTCGTTCCACTGAGCGTCAGACCCCGTAGAAAAGATCAAAGGATCTTCTTG
AGATCCTTTTTTTCTGCGCGTAATCTGCTGCTTGCAAACAAAAAAACCACCGCTACCAGCGGTGGTTTGT
TTGCCGGATCAAGAGCTACCAACTCTTTTTCCGAAGGTAACTGGCTTCAGCAGAGCGCAGATACCAAATA
CTGTTCTTCTAGTGTAGCCGTAGTTAGGCCACCACTTCAAGAACTCTGTAGCACCGCCTACATACCTCGC
TCTGCTAATCCTGTTACCAGTGGCTGCTGCCAGTGGCGATAAGTCGTGTCTTACCGGGTTGGACTCAAGA
CGATAGTTACCGGATAAGGCGCAGCGGTCGGGCTGAACGGGGGGTTCGTGCACACAGCCCAGCTTGGAGC
GAACGACCTACACCGAACTGAGATACCTACAGCGTGAGCTATGAGAAAGCGCCACGCTTCCCGAAGGGAG
AAAGGCGGACAGGTATCCGGTAAGCGGCAGGGTCGGAACAGGAGAGCGCACGAGGGAGCTTCCAGGGGGA
AACGCCTGGTATCTTTATAGTCCTGTCGGGTTTCGCCACCTCTGACTTGAGCGTCGATTTTTGTGATGCT
CGTCAGGGGGGCGGAGCCTATGGAAAAACGCCAGCAACGCGGCCTTTTTACGGTTCCTGGCCTTTTGCTG
GCCTTTTGCTCACATGTTCTTTCCTGCGTTATCCCCTGATTCTGTGGATAACCGTATTACCGCCTTTGAG
TGAGCTGATACCGCTCGCCGCAGCCGAACGACCGAGCGCAGCGAGTCAGTGAGCGAGGAAGCGGAAGAGC
GCCCAATACGCAAACCGCCTCTCCCCGCGCGTTGGCCGATTCATTAATCACTCTGTGGTCTCAAATGGTT
GATGCTGTTGTTACAGTTTTTCTTGAAAAGCTTCTTCATGTTCTTACTGAAGAATCTAGATTTTTGACTA
AGTATAGACAACAGTTCGAGAAGCTTAAGAACGAACTTCTTTTCATGCAGTCTTTCCTTAAGGACGCTGA
AAGACTTAAAAGAAAGAATAACACTTTGAAGGGTGTGATGTCTTGCCTTAGGGACTTGATCTTCGAGGCT
GAGGAGATCTTGGAGGATTGCCAGAACCAGTCTGCTGACTCTGATAGAGCTACTACTTGCTTCCACCCTA
AGAGGTTGTCTCTTAGGCACCAGACTGGAAAGTGTCTTGCAAAGATTAATGATAGGATTTCTGAAATTAA
GCAGAATATTTCTACATATCTTGGTGTGCCTCTTTTGGAGGAGGGTTCTATGGAGGCTCACAATAACCTT
ATGTCTAGATGGACATCTTCCCTTTATGACCACACTCAGGTAGTTGGTTTGGAAGGTGACACTGAGAAGA
TAAAGGATTGGCTATTTGAAGCAAGAGATGGTTTACTTACCATTGCATTTGTGGGTATGGGAGGACTTGG
TAAAACCACTCTTGCTCAGAAAGTTTTCAATGACAAAAGGGTGGAGGATCACTTGGAGAGGAGGATTTGG
GTGTCTGTTTCTCAAACATTTACTGAGGAACAAGTCATGAGAAGCATATTGAGGAGTTTAGGAGATGCAT
GTGTTGGTGATGACCAGTGTGAACTGTTAAGAAAAATAAACCAGTACCTTTTGGGAAAGAGGTTTTTGAT
TGTTATGGATGATGTTTGGAGCTGGGACAATGCCTGGTGGCAAAAAATCTATACTGGACTGCCCAAAGGA
AATGGGAGCACTGTTATTGTAACAACGAGAAATGAGCTAGTCGCTCGCAAGATGGGAGTTACAGAAGCAA
GAATACATTGGCCAAAATTCCTCAATGAGCACTACAGTTGGTTACTATTCCGGAAGATTGCATTTGCAGG
AAGTGCAGGTGAATGCCATTTCCCCGAGTTGGAGGACGTGGGAAAGGAGATTGTGGAAAAATGCAAGGGA
CTTCCTTTAGCAATCAAAGCAGTAGGAGGAGTGATGCTTTGCAAGCCATCTTACTATCACGAATGGAGGC
GTATTTCAAATCATTTCCGTGATGAATTGAAAGAAAATGATGACTCAGTGATGGCCTCACTACAGTTGAG
CTATGATGAACTCCCTCCTTACTTGAAATCCTGTTTCCTCTGTTTTTCACTCTTTCCTGAGGATTGTGTC
ATACCAAAAGACCAACTGATCCGTTGGTGGATTGGAGAAGGTTTCATACCTCTGAGAAGTGGTAGGTTAT
CGACTGAAGTGGGAGAAGATTGTTTCTCACAACTATCCAATCGGTGTTTGATAGAAGTTGTTGATAAGGC
TTACAATGGTGTGATCCACACATGCAAAATGCATGTTATGGTTCGTGACTTGGTGATCAAATTAGCCGAG
GATGATGCATTTTTCACCCCAGCTGATGCAACTTGTCGGCATTTGGGTATTAAGAGTGAGATGAATTGGA
AGCAACTATTGAGCAATCAAAAATTACGAGCACTGCTAACAACCACCAAGAGTGGTGAAGTTAACAAAAT
CCATTCCGACATTGCCAAGAAGCTGTGCAAGAGTCGACACCTCCAAGTATTGGATCTGTCAAAATCAATT
TTCGATGTGCCTCTTTCAAGTTTGTTGGAAGGAATTGGATCTGCTAAGCAGCTCACTTATCTCAGTTTAA
GCAATACACATCCAATGATTGGAGTTCCAGCTTCCATATCCAAGCTTGAAAAATTACAGATTTTGGATTT
CAGCTATTGCCAAAATATGAAAATGCTCCCCTCTTGCGTTCTGACATTTGAGGAACTTGCTGTTTTGGAT
GTGAACAACTGTGGTTCCCTTGAGTACCTTCCAAAAGGATTAAGTAGGCTTTCCAATCTTCAAGTATTGC
TTGGGTTTAAGCCTGCAAAATTAAGCCAACCAGGAGGTTGTCGTATTGCTGAGCTCAGAAGCCTGACTCG
ACTCAGAACTCTCAGTTTAAGACTAACCGAAAATGAGGAGATTGGAGACGATGAGGGGAACGCACTGGTA
GATCTCCAAGAACTTCAATTTTTAACAATAAGTTGCTTTGGCAGTCAAGATAATGGACTTGCGACAAAAC
TTGGTAGACTTTATCCTCCACGACAACTCCACGAGCTGATTCTCAAATTTTATCCAAGTAAGACAAGTCC
TGAATGGCTTAACCCCAATCTCTCCCCCATGTTGCGATATTTATCAATCATCTCTGGTGATATTACACAA
ATGCACGAGAACTTCTGGGGTGATGGTAGTACTGCTTGGAAAATTGAGGGCTTAATGTTGGAATCTTTAT
CGGATTTGAGATTGGAATGGTCAGCAATGCATCAAGTCATGCCTTCGTTAAGAATACTCAAGGTTAGCTG
GTGCCCTGAGTTGGAGTCATTTCCAATTGAAGATGCAGGGTTTAGAGGGGGTCTATGGAAGAAGGAAGAA
CATAGGAACTAAGCTTTGAGACCACGAA
